>Addgene plasmid #30068 | HL 3357 (=HL 716 + pHL 1191) | addgene partial sequence | sequence record 35292 | 30068 with mCherry-R
GGCGGCCCTCGCCCTCGCCCTCGATCTTCGAACTCGTGGCCGTTCACGGAGCCCTCCATGTGCACCTTGA
AGCGCATGAACTCCTTGATGATGGCCATGTTATCCTCCTCGCCCTTGCTCACCATCGTACGTTTCTCCTC
TTTAATAAGCTTTGAGCCTGGCTTATCGCCGGGCTTTTTTATGGCAAAAAAAAGCGGATCCTGGAGATCC
GCAAAAGTTCACGTTGGCTTTAGTTATTCGAGTTGAGAAACTCTCGAAACGGGCAGTGACTTCAAGGGTT
AAAAGAGGTGCCGCTCCGTTTCCGGGAGTATCTTGTTATCCGCTCACAATGTCAATGTTATCCGCTCACA
TTTATGGATCCCCTAGGTCTAGGGCGGCGGATTTGTCCTACTCAGGAGAGCGTTCACCGACAAACAACAG
ATAAAACGAAAGGCCCAGTCTTTCGACTGAGCCTTTCGTTTTATTTGATGCCTGGCAGTTCCCTACTCTC
GCATGGGGAGACCCCACACTACCATCGGCGCTACGGCGTTTCACTTCTGAGTTCGGCATGGGGTCAGGTG
GGACCACCGCGCTACTGCCGCCAGGCAAATTCTGTTTTATCAGACCGCTTCTGCGTTCTGATTTAATCTG
TATCAGGCTGAAAATCTTCTCTCATCCGCCAAAACAGCCAAGCTAGCTTTTATTTGTAGAGCTCATCCAT
GCCATGTGTAATCCCAGCAGCTGTTACAAACTCAAGAAGGACCATGTGGTCTCTCTTTTCGTTGGGATCT
TTCGAAAGGGCAGATTGTGTGGACAGGTAATGGTTGTCTGGTAAAAGGACAGGGCCATCGCCAATTGGAG
TATTTTGTTGATAATGGTCTGCTAGTTGAACGCTTCCATCTTCAATGTTGTGTCTAATTTTGAAGTTAAC
TTTGA
