>Addgene plasmid #30068 | HL 3357 (=HL 716 + pHL 1191) | depositor partial sequence | sequence record 37408 | Vector backbone, ColE from pZ system + AmpR
CCCGGGGGATCCCATGGTACGCGTGCTAGAGGCATCAAATAAAACGAAAGGCTCAGTCGAAAGACTGGGC
CTTTCGTTTTATCTGTTGTTTGTCGGTGAACGCTCTCCTGAGTAGGACAAATCCGCCGCCCTAGACCTAG
GCGTTCGGCTGCGGCGAGCGGTATCAGCTCACTCAAAGGCGGTAATACGGTTATCCACAGAATCAGGGGA
TAACGCAGGAAAGAACATGTGAGCAAAAGGCCAGCAAAAGGCCAGGAACCGTAAAAAGGCCGCGTTGCTG
GCGTTTTTCCATAGGCTCCGCCCCCCTGACGAGCATCACAAAAATCGACGCTCAAGTCAGAGGTGGCGAA
ACCCGACAGGACTATAAAGATACCAGGCGTTTCCCCCTGGAAGCTCCCTCGTGCGCTCTCCTGTTCCGAC
CCTGCCGCTTACCGGATACCTGTCCGCCTTTCTCCCTTCGGGAAGCGTGGCGCTTTCTCAATGCTCACGC
TGTAGGTATCTCAGTTCGGTGTAGGTCGTTCGCTCCAAGCTGGGCTGTGTGCACGAACCCCCCGTTCAGC
CCGACCGCTGCGCCTTATCCGGTAACTATCGTCTTGAGTCCAACCCGGTAAGACACGACTTATCGCCACT
GGCAGCAGCCACTGGTAACAGGATTAGCAGAGCGAGGTATGTAGGCGGTGCTACAGAGTTCTTGAAGTGG
TGGCCTAACTACGGCTACACTAGAAGGACAGTATTTGGTATCTGCGCTCTGCTGAAGCCAGTTACCTTCG
GAAAAAGAGTTGGTAGCTCTTGATCCGGCAAACAAACCACCGCTGGTAGCGGTGGTTTTTTTGTTTGCAA
GCAGCAGATTACGCGCAGAAAAAAAGGATCTCAAGAAGATCCTTTGATCTTTTCTACGGGGTCTGACGCT
CAGTGGAACGAAAACTCACGTTAAGGGATTTTGGTCATGACTAGTGCTTGGATTCTCACCAATAAAAAAC
GCCCGGCGGCAACCGAGCGTTCTGAACAAATCCAGATGGAGTTCTGAGGTCATTACTGGATCTATCAACA
GGAGTCCAAGCGAGCTCGTAAACTTGGTCTGACAGTTACCAATGCTTAATCAGTGAGGCACCTATCTCAG
CGATCTGTCTATTTCGTTCATCCATAGTTGCCTGACTCCCCGTCGTGTAGATAACTACGATACGGGAGGG
CTTACCATCTGGCCCCAGTGCTGCAATGATACCGCGAGACCCACGCTCACCGGCTCCAGATTTATCAGCA
ATAAACCAGCCAGCCGGAAGGGCCGAGCGCAGAAGTGGTCCTGCAACTTTATCCGCCTCCATCCAGTCTA
TTAATTGTTGCCGGGAAGCTAGAGTAAGTAGTTCGCCAGTTAATAGTTTGCGCAACGTTGTTGCCATTGC
TACAGGCATCGTGGTGTCACGCTCGTCGTTTGGTATGGCTTCATTCAGCTCCGGTTCCCAACGATCAAGG
CGAGTTACATGATCCCCCATGTTGTGCAAAAAAGCGGTTAGCTCCTTCGGTCCTCCGATCGTTGTCAGAA
GTAAGTTGGCCGCAGTGTTATCACTCATGGTTATGGCAGCACTGCATAATTCTCTTACTGTCATGCCATC
CGTAAGATGCTTTTCTGTGACTGGTGAGTACTCAACCAAGTCATTCTGAGAATAGTGTATGCGGCGACCG
AGTTGCTCTTGCCCGGCGTCAATACGGGATAATACCGCGCCACATAGCAGAACTTTAAAAGTGCTCATCA
TTGGAAAACGTTCTTCGGGGCGAAAACTCTCAAGGATCTTACCGCTGTTGAGATCCAGTTCGATGTAACC
CACTCGTGCACCCAACTGATCTTCAGCATCTTTTACTTTCACCAGCGTTTCTGGGTGAGCAAAAACAGGA
AGGCAAAATGCCGCAAAAAAGGGAATAAGGGCGACACGGAAATGTTGAATACTCATACTCTTCCTTTTTC
AATATTATTGAAGCATTTATCAGGGTTATTGTCTCATGAGCGGATACATATTTGAATGTATTTAGAAAAA
TAAACAAATAGGGGTTCCGCGCACATTTCCCCGAAAAGTGCCACCTGACGTC
