>Addgene plasmid #30068 | HL 3357 (=HL 716 + pHL 1191) | depositor partial sequence | sequence record 37409 | oxyS
AAACGGAGCGGCACCTCTTTTAACCCTTGAAGTCACTGCCCGTTTCGAGAGTTTCTCAACTCGAATAACT
AAAGCCAACGTGAACTTTTGCGGATCTCCAGGATCCGCTTTTTTTTGCCATAAAAA
