>Addgene plasmid #30068 | HL 3357 (=HL 716 + pHL 1191) | addgene partial sequence | sequence record 38141 | GFP-R 5'-CCATCTAATTCAACAAGAATTGGGACAAC-3'
CTTCTCCTTTACGCATTTTTTTTCCTCCTTAGTCGACAGTATCTCTATCACTGATAGGGATGTCAATCTC
TATCACTGATAGGGACTCGAGGTGAAGACGAAAGGGCCTCGTGATACGCCTATTTTTATAGGTTAATGTC
ATGATAATAATGGTTTCTTAGACGTCAGGTGGCACTTTTCGGGGAAATGTGCGCGGAACCCCTATTTGTT
TATTTTTCTAAATACATTCAAATATGTATCCGCTCATGAGACAATAACCCTGATAAATGCTTCAATAATA
TTGAAAAAGGAAGAGTATGAGTATTCAACATTTCCGTGTCGCCCTTATTCCCTTTTTTGCGGCATTTTGC
CTTCCTGTTTTTGCTCACCCAGAAACGCTGGTGAAAGTAAAAGATGCTGAAGATCAGTTGGGTGCACGAG
TGGGTTACATCGAACTGGATCTCAACAGCGGTAAGATCCTTGAGAGTTTTCGCCCCGAAGAACGTTTTCC
AATGATGAGCACTTTTAAAGTTCTGCTATGTGGCGCGGTATTATCCCGTATTGACGCCGGGCAAGAGCAA
CTCGGTCGCCGCATACACTATTCTCAGAATGACTTGGTTGAGTACTCACCAGTCACAGAAAAGCATCTTA
CGGATGGCATGACAGTAAGAGAATTATGCAGTGCTGCCATAACCATGAGTGATAACACTGCGGCCAACTT
ACTTCTGACAACGATCGGAGGACCGAAGGAGCTAACCGCTTTTTTGCACAACATGGGGGATCATGTAACT
CGCCTTGATCGTTGGGAACCGGAGCTGAATGAAGCCATACCAAACGACGAGCGTGACACCACGATGCCTG
TAGCAATGGCAACAACGTTGCGCAAACTATTAACTGGCGAACTACTTACTCTAGCTTCCCGGCAACAATT
AATAGACT
