>Addgene plasmid #30068 | HL 3357 (=HL 716 + pHL 1191) | addgene partial sequence | sequence record 51608 | AmpSeqF
GCGCACATTTCCCCGAAAAGTGCCACCTGACGTCTAAGAAACCATTATTATCATGACATTAACCTATAAA
AATAGGCGTATCACGAGGCCCTTTCGTCTTCACCTCGAGTCCCTATCAGTGATAGAGATTGACATCCCTA
TCAGTGATAGAGATACTGTCGACTAAGGAGGAAAAAAAATGCGTAAAGGAGAAGAACTTTTCACTGGAGT
TGTCCCAATTCTTGTTGAATTAGATGGTGATGTTAATGGGCACAAATTTTCTGTCAGTGGAGAGGGTGAA
GGTGATGCAACATACGGAAAACTTACCCTTAAATTTATTTGCACTACTGGAAAACTACCTGTTCCATGGC
CAACACTTGTCACTACTTTCGGTTATGGTGTTCAATGCTTTGCGAGATACCCAGATCATATGAAACAGCA
TGACTTTTTCAAGAGTGCCATGCCCGAAGGTTATGTACAGGAAAGAACTATATTTTTCAAAGATGACGGG
AACTACAAGACACGTGCTGAAGTCAAGTTTGAAGGTGATACCCTTGTTAATAGAATCGAGTTAAAAGGTA
TTGATTTTAAAGAAGATGGAAACATTCTTGGACACAAATTGGAATACAACTATAACTCACACAATGTATA
CATCATGGCAGACAAACAAAAGAATGGAATCAAAGTTAACTTCAAAATTAGACACAACATTGAAGATGGA
AGCGTTCAACTAGCAGACCATTATCAACAAAATACTCCAATTGGCGATGGCCCTGTCCTTTTACCAGACA
ACCATTACCTGTCCACACAATCTGCCCCTTTCGAAAGATCCCAACGAAAAGAGAGACCACATGGTCCTTC
TTGAGTTTGTAACAGCTGCTGGGATTACACATGGCATGGA
