>Addgene plasmid #30068 | HL 3357 (=HL 716 + pHL 1191) | addgene partial sequence | sequence record 51609 | mCherrySeqR
GCTTATCGCCGGGCTTTTTTATGGCAAAAAAAAGCGGATCCTGGAGATCCGCAAAAGTTCACGTTGGCTT
TAGTTATTCGAGTTGAGAAACTCTCGAAACGGGCAGTGACTTCAAGGGTTAAAAGAGGTGCCGCTCCGTT
TCCGGGAGTATCTTGTTATCCGCTCACAATGTCAATGTTATCCGCTCACATTTATGGATCCCCTAGGTCT
AGGGCGGCGGATTTGTCCTACTCAGGAGAGCGTTCACCGACAAACAACAGATAAAACGAAAGGCCCAGTC
TTTCGACTGAGCCTTTCGTTTTATTTGATGCCTGGCAGTTCCCTACTCTCGCATGGGGAGACCCCACACT
ACCATCGGCGCTACGGCGTTTCACTTCTGAGTTCGGCATGGGGTCAGGTGGGACCACCGCGCTACTGCCG
CCAGGCAAATTCTGTTTTATCAGACCGCTTCTGCGTTCTGATTTAATCTGTATCAGGCTGAAAATCTTCT
CTCATCCGCCAAAACAGCCAAGCTAGCTTTTATTTGTAGAGCTCATCCATGCCATGTGTAATCCCAGCAG
CTGTTACAAACTCAAGAAGGACCATGTGGTCTCTCTTTTCGTTGGGATCTTTCGAAAGGGCAGATTGTGT
GGACAGGTAATGGTTGTCTGGTAAAAGGACAGGGCCATCGCCAATTGGAGTATTTTGTTGATAATGGTCT
GCTAGTTGAACGCTTCCATCTTCAATGTTGTGTCTAATTTTGAAGTTAACTTTGATTCCATTCTTTTGTT
TGTCTGCCATGATGTATACATTGTGTGAGTTATAGTTGTATTCCAATTTGTGTCCAAG
