[The description below was written by a language model from this plasmid's Addgene catalogue record.]
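Description:
HL 3357 is the designation for the E. coli strain HL 716 carrying plasmid pHL 1191, a high-copy bacterial expression and synthetic-biology construct. The backbone of about 2 kb is a laboratory modification of the modular pZ vector system, combining a ColE-type origin of replication with an ampicillin resistance marker for selection. The record notes that the plasmid is maintained in HL 716 and may depend on that particular host. It does not say which features of the strain are needed.

The insert of about 2.4 kb, cloned between retained AatII and ApaI sites, contains two independently regulated cassettes. In the first, the PLlacO-1 promoter, a synthetic phage lambda PL derivative carrying lac operators and therefore repressed by LacI and inducible with IPTG, drives the E. coli small RNA OxyS together with mCherry. The red fluorescence presumably reports transcription of the small RNA cassette, though the exact arrangement of the OxyS–mCherry junction is not stated. In the second, the PLtetO-1 promoter, the TetR-repressed and anhydrotetracycline-inducible counterpart, drives gfp behind a defined ribosome binding site designated st7. This cassette gives a separately tunable green reporter.

OxyS is an Hfq-binding regulatory RNA, and the associated study concerns disruption of small RNA signalling caused by competition for Hfq. The construct is therefore suited to titrating OxyS expression while following two fluorescent outputs in the same cell. No feature table was supplied, so terminators and the orientation of the elements cannot be described.
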