Addgene plasmid #30068: HL 3357 (=HL 716 + pHL 1191)
Depositing lab: Han Lim. Depositing organization: University of California, Berkeley. Publication: Disruption of small RNA signaling caused by competition for Hfq. Hussein R, Lim HN. Proc Natl Acad Sci U S A. 2011 Jan 18;108(3):1110-5. doi: 10.1073/pnas.1010082108. Epub 2010 Dec 28. PubMed 21189298.
Backbone
  Vector backbone: ColE (from pZ system) + AmpR
  Backbone manufacturer: Lim Lab (modified from Rolf Lutz and Hermann Bujard, 1997)
  Backbone size w/o insert (bp): 2000
  Vector type: Bacterial Expression, Synthetic Biology
Growth in bacteria
  Bacterial resistance: Ampicillin, 100 μg/mL
  Growth temperature: 37°C
  Growth strain: HL 716
  Copy number: High Copy
Gene/Insert
  Gene/Insert name: pLlacO-1:OxyS-mCherry, pLtetO-1:RBS (st7) gfp
  Species: E. coli
  Insert size (bp): 2400
  Tag / fusion protein: mCherry, GFP (C terminal on backbone)
  Cloning method: Restriction Enzyme; 5′ cloning site AatII (not destroyed); 3′ cloning site ApaI (not destroyed)
  Sequencing primers: 5′ ctcatgagcggatacat atttgaa; 3′ agctgatacc gctcgccgca gccgaacg
Terms and licenses: Academic/Nonprofit Terms; Industry Terms: Not Available to Industry
Depositor comments: Please note that this plasmid may require a unique bacterial strain, so make sure to confirm that you can also obtain the appropriate growth strain. Please contact us or contact our distributors if you have any questions.
How to cite: HL 3357 (=HL 716 + pHL 1191) was a gift from Han Lim (Addgene plasmid # 30068 ; http://n2t.net/addgene:30068 ; RRID:Addgene_30068)
